Addgene plasmid #142487: TFORF0234
Purpose: Lentiviral vector for overexpressing transcription factor ORFs with unique 24-bp barcodes. Barcodes facilitate identification of transcription factors in pooled screens.
Depositing lab: Feng Zhang. Depositing organization: Broad Institute. Publication: A transcription factor atlas of directed differentiation. Joung J, Ma S, Tay T, Geiger-Schuller KR, Kirchgatterer PC, Verdine VK, Guo B, Arias-Garcia MA, Allen WE, Singh A, Kuksenko O, Abudayyeh OO, Gootenberg JS, Fu Z, Macrae RK, Buenrostro JD, Regev A, Zhang F. Cell. 2023 Jan 5;186(1):209-229.e26. doi: 10.1016/j.cell.2022.11.026. PubMed 36608654.
Backbone
  Vector backbone: pLX_TRC317
  Backbone manufacturer: Broad Institute Genetic Perturbation Platform
  Backbone size w/o insert (bp): 8264
  Vector type: Mammalian Expression, Lentiviral
  Selectable markers: Puromycin
Growth in bacteria
  Bacterial resistance: Ampicillin, 100 μg/mL
  Growth temperature: 37°C
  Growth strain: NEB Stable
  Copy number: High Copy
Gene/Insert
  Gene/Insert name: MNX1
  Species: H. sapiens (human)
  Insert size (bp): 671
  Entrez Gene: MNX1 (a.k.a. HB9, HLXB9, HOXHB9, SCRA1)
  Promoter: EF1a
  Cloning method: Unknown
  Sequencing primers: 5′ GGGTGGAGACTGAAGTTAGGCCAG; 3′ CACATAGCGTAAAAGGAGCAACATAG
Terms and licenses: Academic/Nonprofit Terms; Industry Terms: Not Available to Industry
Depositor comments: NM_001165255,ENST00000543409 . The transcription factor ORF portion of this plasmid was synthesized by Genewiz. Please test multiple small colonies in case of plasmid recombination. To make this collection available in a timely manner, a portion of this collection was not fully sequenced by Addgene. If an Addgene verified full plasmid sequence is not available, please contact us prior to placing an order to request the full sequence.
How to cite: TFORF0234 was a gift from Feng Zhang (Addgene plasmid # 142487 ; http://n2t.net/addgene:142487 ; RRID:Addgene_142487)
