[The description below was written by a language model from this plasmid's Addgene catalogue record and pLannotate feature annotations shown in this document.]
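Description:
TFORF0234 is a lentiviral mammalian expression plasmid built on the pLX_TRC317 backbone from the Broad Institute Genetic Perturbation Platform. It carries a human MNX1 (HB9/HLXB9) open reading frame and belongs to a barcoded transcription factor ORF collection. The plasmid is propagated in E. coli through a high-copy ColE1/pUC-type origin with ampicillin selection (AmpR), and also contains an f1 origin plus residual lac, T7 and T3 cloning-vector elements. The depositor notes that the plasmid may recombine, as is common for LTR-containing vectors, and a recombination-reducing strain is recorded for growth.

The viral portion has a third-generation, self-inactivating layout. An RSV promoter drives a truncated HIV-1 5' LTR, followed by the Ψ packaging signal with a gag fragment, the RRE for Rev-dependent nuclear export, and a cPPT/CTS. A ΔU3 3' LTR closes the transfer cassette. Within it, an SV40 early promoter region precedes a puromycin N-acetyltransferase gene for selecting transduced cells. The EF-1α promoter drives the MNX1 ORF, which was synthesized and corresponds to a short transcript isoform of about 670 bp; the annotation accordingly matches it as a fragment of the full-length protein. A WPRE downstream of the ORF enhances transcript expression.

The catalogue states that each ORF in the collection is paired with a unique 24-bp barcode. The feature table does not annotate this barcode, and its position is not recorded. Small hits such as the U6 promoter and small t antigen fragments appear to be partial matches rather than functional units. The construct is intended for constitutive overexpression of MNX1, either alone or in pooled screens where barcode readout identifies the transcription factor, as in directed differentiation studies.
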