Features (pLannotate 1.2.2; 31 found; start..end, strand, type, name):
      1..1179    +  promoter       EF-1α promoter: strong constitutive promoter for human elongation factor EF-1α
   1109..1762    +  CDS            MNX1 (fragment): MNX1_HUMAN - Also known as HLXB9. Experimental evidence at protein level: Swiss-Prot protein existence level 1. Putative transcription factor involved in pancreas development and function. From Homo sapiens (Human).
   1778..1831    +  promoter       U6 promoter (fragment): RNA polymerase III promoter for human U6 snRNA
   1873..2461    +  misc_feature   WPRE: woodchuck hepatitis virus posttranscriptional regulatory element
   2512..2531    +  misc_feature   cPPT/CTS (fragment): central polypurine tract and central termination sequence of HIV-1
   2533..2766    +  LTR            3' LTR (ΔU3): self-inactivating 3' long terminal repeat (LTR) from HIV-1
   2844..2965    +  polyA_signal   SV40 poly(A) signal: SV40 polyadenylation signal
   3005..3140    +  rep_origin     SV40 ori: SV40 origin of replication
   3161..3179    -  promoter       T7 promoter: promoter for bacteriophage T7 RNA polymerase
   3187..3342    +  CDS            lacZα (fragment): LacZα fragment of β-galactosidase; lacZ fragment
   3347..3775    +  rep_origin     f1 ori (sequence partly withheld): f1 bacteriophage origin of replication; arrow indicates direction of (+) strand synthesis
   3828..3932    +  promoter       AmpR promoter: bla
   3933..4793    +  CDS            AmpR: β-lactamase; bla; confers resistance to ampicillin, carbenicillin, and related antibiotics
   4964..5552    +  rep_origin     ori: high-copy-number ColE1/pMB1/pBR322/pUC origin of replication
   5735..5827    +  CDS            lacI (fragment): lac repressor; lacI; The lac repressor binds to the lac operator to inhibit transcription in E. coli. This inhibition can be relieved by adding lactose or isopropyl-β-D-thiogalactopyranoside (IPTG).
   5840..5861    +  protein_bind   CAP binding site: CAP binding activates transcription in the presence of cAMP. E. coli catabolite activator protein
   5876..5906    +  promoter       lac promoter: promoter for the E. coli lac operon
   5914..5930    +  protein_bind   lac operator: The lac repressor binds to the lac operator to inhibit transcription in E. coli. This inhibition can be relieved by adding lactose or isopropyl-β-D-thiogalactopyranoside (IPTG). lac repressor encoded by lacI
   5975..5993    +  promoter       T3 promoter: promoter for bacteriophage T3 RNA polymerase
   6021..6247    +  promoter       RSV promoter: Rous sarcoma virus enhancer/promoter
   6248..6428    +  LTR            5' LTR (truncated): truncated 5' long terminal repeat (LTR) from HIV-1
   6475..6600    +  misc_feature   HIV-1 Ψ: packaging signal of human immunodeficiency virus type 1
   6584..6947    +  CDS            HIV-1 gag (fragment): gag protein from human immunodeficiency virus 1; gag
   7093..7326    +  misc_feature   RRE: The Rev response element (RRE) of HIV-1 allows for Rev-dependent mRNA export from the nucleus to the cytoplasm.
   7703..7729    +  CDS            Rev (fragment): human immunodeficiency virus 1 (HIV-1) Rev protein; rev; enhances nuclear export of unspliced and incompletely spliced viral mRNAs
   7736..7759    +  promoter       SV40 promoter (fragment): SV40 early promoter
   7760..7831    +  promoter       SV40 promoter (fragment): SV40 enhancer and early promoter
   7855..7990    +  rep_origin     SV40 ori: SV40 origin of replication
   8036..8632    +  CDS            PuroR (fragment): puromycin N-acetyltransferase; pac from Streptomyces; confers resistance to puromycin
   8681..8798    +  misc_feature   cPPT/CTS: central polypurine tract and central termination sequence of HIV-1
   8863..8929    +  CDS            small t antigen (fragment): SV40 (simian virus 40) small t antigen
>Addgene plasmid #142487 | TFORF0234 | addgene full sequence | sequence record 353638 | Addgene NGS Result
GGCTCCGGTGCCCGTCAGTGGGCAGAGCGCACATCGCCCACAGTCCCCGAGAAGTTGGGGGGAGGGGTCG
GCAATTGAACCGGTGCCTAGAGAAGGTGGCGCGGGGTAAACTGGGAAAGTGATGTCGTGTACTGGCTCCG
CCTTTTTCCCGAGGGTGGGGGAGAACCGTATATAAGTGCAGTAGTCGCCGTGAACGTTCTTTTTCGCAAC
GGGTTTGCCGCCAGAACACAGGTAAGTGCCGTGTGTGGTTCCCGCGGGCCTGGCCTCTTTACGGGTTATG
GCCCTTGCGTGCCTTGAATTACTTCCACCTGGCTGCAGTACGTGATTCTTGATCCCGAGCTTCGGGTTGG
AAGTGGGTGGGAGAGTTCGAGGCCTTGCGCTTAAGGAGCCCCTTCGCCTCGTGCTTGAGTTGAGGCCTGG
CCTGGGCGCTGGGGCCGCCGCGTGCGAATCTGGTGGCACCTTCGCGCCTGTCTCGCTGCTTTCGATAAGT
CTCTAGCCATTTAAAATTTTTGATGACCTGCTGCGACGCTTTTTTTCTGGCAAGATAGTCTTGTAAATGC
GGGCCAAGATCTGCACACTGGTATTTCGGTTTTTGGGGCCGCGGGCGGCGACGGGGCCCGTGCGTCCCAG
CGCACATGTTCGGCGAGGCGGGGCCTGCGAGCGCGGCCACCGAGAATCGGACGGGGGTAGTCTCAAGCTG
GCCGGCCTGCTCTGGTGCCTGGCCTCGCGCCGCCGTGTATCGCCCCGCCCTGGGCGGCAAGGCTGGCCCG
GTCGGCACCAGTTGCGTGAGCGGAAAGATGGCCGCTTCCCGGCCCTGCTGCAGGGAGCTCAAAATGGAGG
ACGCGGCGCTCGGGAGAGCGGGCGGGTGAGTCACCCACACAAAGGAAAAGGGCCTTTCCGTCCTCAGCCG
TCGCTTCATGTGACTCCACGGAGTACCGGGCGCCGTCCAGGCACCTCGATTAGTTCTCGAGCTTTTGGAG
TACGTCGTCTTTAGGTTGGGGGGAGGGGTTTTATGCGATGGAGTTTCCCCACACTGAGTGGGTGGAGACT
GAAGTTAGGCCAGCTTGGCACTTGATGTAATTCTCCTTGGAATTTGCCCTTTTTGAGTTTGGATCTTGGT
TCATTCTCAAGCCTCAGACAGTGGTTCAAAGTTTTTTTCTTCCATTTCAGGTGTCGTGAGGCTAGCACCG
CCACCATGGGGGGACTCTCAACAGTAGGTGCCTGCCCTGGAATCCTGGGCGCCCAACAAGCCCAGGCGCA
GTCGAACCTCCTGGGGAAGTGCCGCCGGCCGCGCACCGCCTTCACCAGCCAGCAGCTGCTGGAGCTGGAG
CACCAGTTCAAGCTCAACAAGTACCTGTCGCGGCCCAAGCGCTTCGAGGTGGCCACCTCGCTCATGCTCA
CCGAGACCCAGGTGAAGATTTGGTTCCAGAACCGGCGGATGAAATGGAAACGCAGCAAAAAGGCCAAAGA
GCAGGCGGCGCAGGAAGCGGAGAAACAGAAGGGCGGCGGCGGGGGCGCGGGGAAGGGCGGCGCGGAGGAG
CCGGGAGCCGAGGAGCTGCTGGGGCCGCCAGCGCCCGGAGACAAGGGCAGCGGACGCCGCCTGCGGGACT
TGAGGGACAGTGACCCCGAGGAGGACGAGGACGAGGACGACGAGGACCATTTCCCCTACAGCAACGGCGC
CAGCGTCCACGCCGCCTCCTCCGACTGCTCCTCGGAGGACGACTCGCCGCCCCCGCGGCCCAGCCACCAG
CCCGCGCCCCAGTAGTAATGAACTAGTCCGTAACTTGAAAGTATTTCGATTTCTTGGCTTTATATATCTT
GTGGAAAGGACGACACCATATTGCTACCGCCTCGGGTACGCGTTAAGTCGACAATCAACCTCTGGATTAC
AAAATTTGTGAAAGATTGACTGGTATTCTTAACTATGTTGCTCCTTTTACGCTATGTGGATACGCTGCTT
TAATGCCTTTGTATCATGCTATTGCTTCCCGTATGGCTTTCATTTTCTCCTCCTTGTATAAATCCTGGTT
GCTGTCTCTTTATGAGGAGTTGTGGCCCGTTGTCAGGCAACGTGGCGTGGTGTGCACTGTGTTTGCTGAC
GCAACCCCCACTGGTTGGGGCATTGCCACCACCTGTCAGCTCCTTTCCGGGACTTTCGCTTTCCCCCTCC
CTATTGCCACGGCGGAACTCATCGCCGCCTGCCTTGCCCGCTGCTGGACAGGGGCTCGGCTGTTGGGCAC
TGACAATTCCGTGGTGTTGTCGGGGAAATCATCGTCCTTTCCTTGGCTGCTCGCCTGTGTTGCCACCTGG
ATTCTGCGCGGGACGTCCTTCTGCTACGTCCCTTCGGCCCTCAATCCAGCGGACCTTCCTTCCCGCGGCC
TGCTGCCGGCTCTGCGGCCTCTTCCGCGTCTTCGCCTTCGCCCTCAGACGAGTCGGATCTCCCTTTGGGC
CGCCTCCCCGCGTCGACTTTAAGACCAATGACTTACAAGGCAGCTGTAGATCTTAGCCACTTTTTAAAAG
AAAAGGGGGGACTGGAAGGGCTAATTCACTCCCAACGAAGACAAGATCTGCTTTTTGCTTGTACTGGGTC
TCTCTGGTTAGACCAGATCTGAGCCTGGGAGCTCTCTGGCTAACTAGGGAACCCACTGCTTAAGCCTCAA
TAAAGCTTGCCTTGAGTGCTTCAAGTAGTGTGTGCCCGTCTGTTGTGTGACTCTGGTAACTAGAGATCCC
TCAGACCCTTTTAGTCAGTGTGGAAAATCTCTAGCAGTACGTATAGTAGTTCATGTCATCTTATTATTCA
GTATTTATAACTTGCAAAGAAATGAATATCAGAGAGTGAGAGGAACTTGTTTATTGCAGCTTATAATGGT
TACAAATAAAGCAATAGCATCACAAATTTCACAAATAAAGCATTTTTTTCACTGCATTCTAGTTGTGGTT
TGTCCAAACTCATCAATGTATCTTATCATGTCTGGCTCTAGCTATCCCGCCCCTAACTCCGCCCATCCCG
CCCCTAACTCCGCCCAGTTCCGCCCATTCTCCGCCCCATGGCTGACTAATTTTTTTTATTTATGCAGAGG
CCGAGGCCGCCTCGGCCTCTGAGCTATTCCAGAAGTAGTGAGGAGGCTTTTTTGGAGGCCTAGGGACGTA
CCCAATTCGCCCTATAGTGAGTCGTATTACGCGCGCTCACTGGCCGTCGTTTTACAACGTCGTGACTGGG
AAAACCCTGGCGTTACCCAACTTAATCGCCTTGCAGCACATCCCCCTTTCGCCAGCTGGCGTAATAGCGA
AGAGGCCCGCACCGATCGCCCTTCCCAACAGTTGCGCAGCCTGAATGGCGAATGGG
[124 nt withheld, positions 3347-3470]
C
[91 nt withheld, positions 3472-3562]
A
[49 nt withheld, positions 3564-3612]
CCTTTGACGTTGGAGTCCACGTTCTTT
[37 nt withheld, positions 3640-3676]
ACCCTATCTCGGTCTATTCTTTTGATTTATAAGGGATTTTGCCGATTTCGGCCTATTGGTTAAAAAATGA
GCTGATTTAACAAAAATTTAACGCGAATTTTAACAAAATATTAACGCTTACAATTTAGGTGGCACTTTTC
GGGGAAATGTGCGCGGAACCCCTATTTGTTTATTTTTCTAAATACATTCAAATATGTATCCGCTCATGAG
ACAATAACCCTGATAAATGCTTCAATAATATTGAAAAAGGAAGAGTATGAGTATTCAACATTTCCGTGTC
GCCCTTATTCCCTTTTTTGCGGCATTTTGCCTTCCTGTTTTTGCTCACCCAGAAACGCTGGTGAAAGTAA
AAGATGCTGAAGATCAGTTGGGTGCACGAGTGGGTTACATCGAACTGGATCTCAACAGCGGTAAGATCCT
TGAGAGTTTTCGCCCCGAAGAACGTTTTCCAATGATGAGCACTTTTAAAGTTCTGCTATGTGGCGCGGTA
TTATCCCGTATTGACGCCGGGCAAGAGCAACTCGGTCGCCGCATACACTATTCTCAGAATGACTTGGTTG
AGTACTCACCAGTCACAGAAAAGCATCTTACGGATGGCATGACAGTAAGAGAATTATGCAGTGCTGCCAT
AACCATGAGTGATAACACTGCGGCCAACTTACTTCTGACAACGATCGGAGGACCGAAGGAGCTAACCGCT
TTTTTGCACAACATGGGGGATCATGTAACTCGCCTTGATCGTTGGGAACCGGAGCTGAATGAAGCCATAC
CAAACGACGAGCGTGACACCACGATGCCTGTAGCAATGGCAACAACGTTGCGCAAACTATTAACTGGCGA
ACTACTTACTCTAGCTTCCCGGCAACAATTAATAGACTGGATGGAGGCGGATAAAGTTGCAGGACCACTT
CTGCGCTCGGCCCTTCCGGCTGGCTGGTTTATTGCTGATAAATCTGGAGCCGGTGAGCGTGGGTCTCGCG
GTATCATTGCAGCACTGGGGCCAGATGGTAAGCCCTCCCGTATCGTAGTTATCTACACGACGGGGAGTCA
GGCAACTATGGATGAACGAAATAGACAGATCGCTGAGATAGGTGCCTCACTGATTAAGCATTGGTAACTG
TCAGACCAAGTTTACTCATATATACTTTAGATTGATTTAAAACTTCATTTTTAATTTAAAAGGATCTAGG
TGAAGATCCTTTTTGATAATCTCATGACCAAAATCCCTTAACGTGAGTTTTCGTTCCACTGAGCGTCAGA
CCCCGTAGAAAAGATCAAAGGATCTTCTTGAGATCCTTTTTTTCTGCGCGTAATCTGCTGCTTGCAAACA
AAAAAACCACCGCTACCAGCGGTGGTTTGTTTGCCGGATCAAGAGCTACCAACTCTTTTTCCGAAGGTAA
CTGGCTTCAGCAGAGCGCAGATACCAAATACTGTTCTTCTAGTGTAGCCGTAGTTAGGCCACCACTTCAA
GAACTCTGTAGCACCGCCTACATACCTCGCTCTGCTAATCCTGTTACCAGTGGCTGCTGCCAGTGGCGAT
AAGTCGTGTCTTACCGGGTTGGACTCAAGACGATAGTTACCGGATAAGGCGCAGCGGTCGGGCTGAACGG
GGGGTTCGTGCACACAGCCCAGCTTGGAGCGAACGACCTACACCGAACTGAGATACCTACAGCGTGAGCT
ATGAGAAAGCGCCACGCTTCCCGAAGGGAGAAAGGCGGACAGGTATCCGGTAAGCGGCAGGGTCGGAACA
GGAGAGCGCACGAGGGAGCTTCCAGGGGGAAACGCCTGGTATCTTTATAGTCCTGTCGGGTTTCGCCACC
TCTGACTTGAGCGTCGATTTTTGTGATGCTCGTCAGGGGGGCGGAGCCTATGGAAAAACGCCAGCAACGC
GGCCTTTTTACGGTTCCTGGCCTTTTGCTGGCCTTTTGCTCACATGTTCTTTCCTGCGTTATCCCCTGAT
TCTGTGGATAACCGTATTACCGCCTTTGAGTGAGCTGATACCGCTCGCCGCAGCCGAACGACCGAGCGCA
GCGAGTCAGTGAGCGAGGAAGCGGAAGAGCGCCCAATACGCAAACCGCCTCTCCCCGCGCGTTGGCCGAT
TCATTAATGCAGCTGGCACGACAGGTTTCCCGACTGGAAAGCGGGCAGTGAGCGCAACGCAATTAATGTG
AGTTAGCTCACTCATTAGGCACCCCAGGCTTTACACTTTATGCTTCCGGCTCGTATGTTGTGTGGAATTG
TGAGCGGATAACAATTTCACACAGGAAACAGCTATGACCATGATTACGCCAAGCGCGCAATTAACCCTCA
CTAAAGGGAACAAAAGCTGGAGCTGCAAGCTTAATGTAGTCTTATGCAATACTCTTGTAGTCTTGCAACA
TGGTAACGATGAGTTAGCAACATGCCTTACAAGGAGAGAAAAAGCACCGTGCATGCCGATTGGTGGAAGT
AAGGTGGTACGATCGTGCCTTATTAGGAAGGCAACAGACGGGTCTGACATGGATTGGACGAACCACTGAA
TTGCCGCATTGCAGAGATATTGTATTTAAGTGCCTAGCTCGATACATAAACGGGTCTCTCTGGTTAGACC
AGATCTGAGCCTGGGAGCTCTCTGGCTAACTAGGGAACCCACTGCTTAAGCCTCAATAAAGCTTGCCTTG
AGTGCTTCAAGTAGTGTGTGCCCGTCTGTTGTGTGACTCTGGTAACTAGAGATCCCTCAGACCCTTTTAG
TCAGTGTGGAAAATCTCTAGCAGTGGCGCCCGAACAGGGACTTGAAAGCGAAAGGGAAACCAGAGGAGCT
CTCTCGACGCAGGACTCGGCTTGCTGAAGCGCGCACGGCAAGAGGCGAGGGGCGGCGACTGGTGAGTACG
CCAAAAATTTTGACTAGCGGAGGCTAGAAGGAGAGAGATGGGTGCGAGAGCGTCAGTATTAAGCGGGGGA
GAATTAGATCGCGATGGGAAAAAATTCGGTTAAGGCCAGGGGGAAAGAAAAAATATAAATTAAAACATAT
AGTATGGGCAAGCAGGGAGCTAGAACGATTCGCAGTTAATCCTGGCCTGTTAGAAACATCAGAAGGCTGT
AGACAAATACTGGGACAGCTACAACCATCCCTTCAGACAGGATCAGAAGAACTTAGATCATTATATAATA
CAGTAGCAACCCTCTATTGTGTGCATCAAAGGATAGAGATAAAAGACACCAAGGAAGCTTTAGACAAGAT
AGAGGAAGAGCAAAACAAAAGTAAGACCACCGCACAGCAAGCGGCCGCTGATCTTCAGACCTGGAGGAGG
AGATATGAGGGACAATTGGAGAAGTGAATTATATAAATATAAAGTAGTAAAAATTGAACCATTAGGAGTA
GCACCCACCAAGGCAAAGAGAAGAGTGGTGCAGAGAGAAAAAAGAGCAGTGGGAATAGGAGCTTTGTTCC
TTGGGTTCTTGGGAGCAGCAGGAAGCACTATGGGCGCAGCGTCAATGACGCTGACGGTACAGGCCAGACA
ATTATTGTCTGGTATAGTGCAGCAGCAGAACAATTTGCTGAGGGCTATTGAGGCGCAACAGCATCTGTTG
CAACTCACAGTCTGGGGCATCAAGCAGCTCCAGGCAAGAATCCTGGCTGTGGAAAGATACCTAAAGGATC
AACAGCTCCTGGGGATTTGGGGTTGCTCTGGAAAACTCATTTGCACCACTGCTGTGCCTTGGAATGCTAG
TTGGAGTAATAAATCTCTGGAACAGATTTGGAATCACACGACCTGGATGGAGTGGGACAGAGAAATTAAC
AATTACACAAGCTTAATACACTCCTTAATTGAAGAATCGCAAAACCAGCAAGAAAAGAATGAACAAGAAT
TATTGGAATTAGATAAATGGGCAAGTTTGTGGAATTGGTTTAACATAACAAATTGGCTGTGGTATATAAA
ATTATTCATAATGATAGTAGGAGGCTTGGTAGGTTTAAGAATAGTTTTTGCTGTACTTTCTATAGTGAAT
AGAGTTAGGCAGGGATATTCACCATTATCGTTTCAGACCCACCTCCCAACCCCGAGGGGACCCATGCATT
GCATCTCAATTAGTCAGCAACCAGGTGTGGAAAGTCCCCAGGCTCCCCAGCAGGCAGAAGTATGCAAAGC
ATGCGTCTCAATTAGTCAGCAACCATAGTCCCGCCCCTAACTCCGCCCATCCCGCCCCTAACTCCGCCCA
GTTCCGCCCATTCTCCGCCCCATGGCTGACTAATTTTTTTTATTTATGCAGAGGCCGAGGCCGCCTCGGC
CTCTGAGCTATTCCAGAAGTAGTGAGGAGGCTTTTTTGGAGGCCTAGGCTTTTGCAAAAAGCTTTCTAGA
GGTACCACCGGAGCTTACCATGACCGAGTACAAGCCCACGGTGCGCCTCGCCACCCGCGACGACGTCCCC
AGGGCCGTACGCACCCTCGCCGCCGCGTTCGCCGACTACCCCGCCACGCGCCACACCGTCGATCCGGACC
GCCACATCGAGCGGGTCACCGAGCTGCAAGAACTCTTCCTCACGCGCGTCGGGCTCGACATCGGCAAGGT
GTGGGTCGCGGACGACGGCGCCGCCGTGGCGGTCTGGACCACGCCGGAGAGCGTCGAAGCGGGGGCGGTG
TTCGCCGAGATCGGCCCGCGCATGGCCGAGTTGAGCGGTTCCCGGCTGGCCGCGCAGCAACAGATGGAAG
GCCTCCTGGCGCCGCACCGGCCCAAGGAGCCCGCGTGGTTCCTGGCCACCGTCGGCGTCTCGCCCGACCA
CCAGGGCAAGGGTCTGGGCAGCGCCGTCGTGCTCCCCGGAGTGGAGGCGGCCGAGCGCGCCGGGGTGCCC
GCCTTCCTGGAGACCTCCGCGCCCCGCAACCTCCCCTTCTACGAGCGGCTCGGCTTCACCGTCACCGCCG
ACGTCGAGGTGCCCGAAGGACCGCGCACCTGGTGCATGACCCGCAAGCCCGGTGCCAGTTAACGAATTCT
AGATCTTGAGACAAATGGCAGTATTCATCCACAATTTTAAAAGAAAAGGGGGGATTGGGGGGTACAGTGC
AGGGGAAAGAATAGTAGACATAATAGCAACAGACATACAAACTAAAGAATTACAAAAACAAATTACAAAA
ATTCAAAATTTTCGGGTTTATTACAGGGACAGCAGAGATCCACTTTGGCGCCGGCTCGAGGCCTGCAGGT
GCAAAGATGGATAAAGTTTTAAACAGAGAGGAATCTTTGCAGCTAATGGACCTTCTAGGTCTTGAAAGGA
GTGGGAATT
