>Addgene plasmid #142487 | TFORF0234 | depositor partial sequence | sequence record 279599 | Insert
ACCGCCACCATGGGGGGACTCTCAACAGTAGGTGCCTGCCCTGGAATCCTGGGCGCCCAACAAGCCCAGG
CGCAGTCGAACCTCCTGGGGAAGTGCCGCCGGCCGCGCACCGCCTTCACCAGCCAGCAGCTGCTGGAGCT
GGAGCACCAGTTCAAGCTCAACAAGTACCTGTCGCGGCCCAAGCGCTTCGAGGTGGCCACCTCGCTCATG
CTCACCGAGACCCAGGTGAAGATTTGGTTCCAGAACCGGCGGATGAAATGGAAACGCAGCAAAAAGGCCA
AAGAGCAGGCGGCGCAGGAAGCGGAGAAACAGAAGGGCGGCGGCGGGGGCGCGGGGAAGGGCGGCGCGGA
GGAGCCGGGAGCCGAGGAGCTGCTGGGGCCGCCAGCGCCCGGAGACAAGGGCAGCGGACGCCGCCTGCGG
GACTTGAGGGACAGTGACCCCGAGGAGGACGAGGACGAGGACGACGAGGACCATTTCCCCTACAGCAACG
GCGCCAGCGTCCACGCCGCCTCCTCCGACTGCTCCTCGGAGGACGACTCGCCGCCCCCGCGGCCCAGCCA
CCAGCCCGCGCCCCAGTAGTAATGAACTAGTCCGTAACTTGAAAGTATTTCGATTTCTTGGCTTTATATA
TCTTGTGGAAAGGACGACACCATATTGCTACCGCCTCGGGT
