>Addgene plasmid #142487 | TFORF0234 | depositor partial sequence | sequence record 279600 | Barcode
CACCATATTGCTACCGCCTCGGGT
